>Addgene plasmid #135164 | CI-1 | addgene full sequence | sequence record 267934 | Addgene NGS Result
GTTGGCACTCTATCGTTGATAGAGTTATTTTACCACTCCCTATCAGTGATAGAGAAAAGAATTCAAAAGA
TCTAAAGAGGAGAAAGGATCTATGACGACACAGGTCCCACCTTCCGCGTTGCTTCCGTTGAACCCGGAGC
AACTGGCACGCCTTCAGGCGGCCACGACCGATTTAACTCCCACCCAGCTTGCCTGGGTTTCTGGCTATTT
CTGGGGCGTACTCAATCAGCAGCCTGCTGCGCTTGCAGCGACGCCAGCGCCAGCCGCAGAAATGCCGGGT
ATAACTATTATCTCCGCCTCGCAAACCGGCAATGCGCGCCGGGTTGCTGAAGCATTACGTGATGATTTAT
TAGCAGCAAAACTGAACGTTAAGCTGGTGAACGCGGGCGACTATAAATTCAAACAAATCGCCAGCGAAAA
ACTGCTCATCGTAGTGACGTCAACGCAAGGGGAAGGGGAACCGCCGGAAGAAGCCGTCGCGCTGCATAAG
TTCCTGTTCTCCAAAAAAGCGCCAAAGCTGGAAAACACCGCGTTTGCCGTGTTTAGCCTCGGCGATAGCT
CTTATGAATTTTTCTGCCAGTCCGGGAAAGATTTCGACAGCAAGCTGGCGGAACTGGGTGGTGAACGCCT
GCTCGACCGTGTCGATGCCGACGTAGAATACCAGAAAGGAGGATCAGAATGGCGAACGAAGATAGTAGAC
GTGTTGAAGGCGAGGTTACCGAGTGCCTCCCCAGCACAAGCTGCCGCGTCCGCCTCAGTAGTGGAGTCCG
TGTCCTCGTCACCATACACGAAAGAAGCTCCCTTAACAGCATCTCTATCAGTGAATCAAAAAATAACAGG
TCGGGACTCACTCAAAGACGTCCGTCACTTGGAAATATCGTATTTAGATAGCGGGATGCGTTACCAGCCG
GGTGACGCGCTGGGCGTCTGGTATCAGAACGATCCGGCACTGGTGAAAGAACTTGTCGAACTGCTGTGGC
TGAAAGGCGATGAACCTGTCACCGTCGAGGGCAAAACGTTGCCTCTGAACGAAGCGCTACAGTGGCACTT
CGAACTGACCGTCAACACCGCCAACATTGTTGAGAATTACGCCACGCTTACCCGCAGTGAAACACTGCTG
CCGCTGGTGGGCGATAAAGCGAAGTTACAGCATTACGCCGCGACGACGCCGATTGTCGACATGGTGCGTT
TCTCCCCGGCACAGCTTGATGCCGAAGCGCTAATTAATCTGCTGCGCCCGCTGACGCCGCGTCTGTATTC
CATCGCCTCCTCGCAGGCGGAAGTCGAGAACGAAGTACACGTCACCGTTGGTGTGGTGCGTTACGACGTG
GAAGGCCGCGCCCGTGCCGGTGGTGCCTCCAGCTTCCTCGCTGACCGCGTGGAAGAAGAGGGCGAAGTCC
GCGTATTTATCGAACATAACGATAACTTCCGCCTGCCAGCCAATCCAGAAACCCCGGTGATTATGATTGG
CCCAGGCACCGGTATTGCGCCGTTCCGCGCCTTTATGCAGCAACGCGCCGCCGACGAAGCGCCAGGTAAA
AACTGGCTGTTCTTTGGTAATCCGCACTTTACGGAAGACTTCCTGTACCAGGTGGAGTGGCAGCGCTACG
TCAAAGATGGCGTGCTGACACGTATCGATCTTGCCTGGTCGCGCGATCAAAAAGAAAAAGTTTACGTACA
AGACAAACTGCGCGAACAGGGCGCGGAGCTGTGGCGCTGGATCAATGATGGTGCCCACATTTATGTCTGC
GGCGACGCTAATCGCATGGCGAAAGACGTTGAGCAGGCACTTCTGGAAGTGATTGCCGAATTTGGTGGCA
TGGACACCGAAGCGGCGGATGAATTTTTAAGTGAGCTGCGCGTAGAGCGCCGTTATCAGCGAGATGTCTA
CTAACTCGAGTAAGGATCTCCAGGCATCAAATAAAACGAAAGGCTCAGTCGAAAGACTGGGCCTTTCGTT
TTATCTGTTGTTTGTCGGTGAACGCTCTCTACTAGAGTCACACTGGCTCACCTTCGGGTGGGCCTTTCTG
CGTTTATACCTAGGGATATATTCCGCTTCCTCGCTCACTGACTCGCTACGCTCGGTCGTTCGACTGCGGC
GAGCGGAAATGGCTTACGAACGGGGCGGAGATTTCCTGGAAGATGCCAGGAAGATACTTAACAGGGAAGT
GAGAGGGCCGCGGCAAAGCCGTTTTTCCATAGGCTCCGCCCCCCTGACAAGCATCACGAAATCTGACGCT
CAAATCAGTGGTGGCGAAACCCGACAGGACTATAAAGATACCAGGCGTTTCCCCCTGGCGGCTCCCTCGT
GCGCTCTCCTGTTCCTGCCTTTCGGTTTACCGGTGTCATTCCGCTGTTATGGCCGCGTTTGTCTCATTCC
ACGCCTGACACTCAGTTCCGGGTAGGCAGTTCGCTCCAAGCTGGACTGTATGCACGAACCCCCCGTTCAG
TCCGACAGCTGCGCCTTATCCGGTAACTATCGTCTTGAGTCCAACCCGGAAAGACATGCAAAAGCACAAC
TGGCAGCAGCCACTGGTAATTGATTTAGAGGAGTTAGTCTTGAAGTCATGCGCCGGTTAAGGCTAAACTG
AAAGGACAAGTTTTGGTGACTGCGCTCCTCCAAGCCAGTTACCTCGGTTCAAAGAGTTGGTAGCTCAGAG
AACCTTCGAAAAACCGCCCTGCAAGGCGGTTTTTTCGTTTTCAGAGCAAGAGATTACGCGCAGACCAAAA
CGATCTCAAGAAGATCATCTTATTAATCAGATAAAATATTTCTAGATTTCAGTGCAATTTATCTCTTCAA
ATGTAGCACCTGAAGTCAGCCCCATACGATATAAGTTGTTACTAGTGCTTGGATTCTCACCAATAAAAAA
CGCCCGGCGGCAACCGAGCGTTCTGAACAAATCCAGATGGAGTTCTGAGGTCATTACTGGATCTATCAAC
AGGAGTCCAAGCGAGCTCGATATCAAATTACGCCCCGCCCTGCCACTCATCGCAGTACTACTAGTGCTTG
GATTCTCACCAATAAAAAACGCCCGGCGGCAACCGAGCGTTCTGAACAAATCCAGATGGAGTTCTGAGGT
CATTACTGGATCTATCAACAGGAGTCCAAGCGAGCTCTCGAACCCCAGAGTCCCGCTTATTTGCCGACTA
CCTTGGTGATCTCGCCTTTCACGTAGTGGACAAATTCTTCCAACTGATCTGCGCGCGAGGCCAAGCGATC
TTCTTCTTGTCCAAGATAAGCCTGTCTAGCTTCAAGTATGACGGGCTGATACTGGGCCGGCAGGCGCTCC
ATTGCCCAGTCGGCAGCGACATCCTTCGGCGCGATTTTGCCGGTTACTGCGCTGTACCAAATGCGGGACA
ACGTAAGCACTACATTTCGCTCATCGCCAGCCCAGTCGGGCGGCGAGTTCCATAGCGTTAAGGTTTCATT
TAGCGCCTCAAATAGATCCTGTTCAGGAACCGGATCAAAGAGTTCCTCCGCCGCTGGACCTACCAAGGCA
ACGCTATGTTCTCTTGCTTTTGTCAGCAAGATAGCCAGATCAATGTCGATCGTGGCTGGCTCGAAGATAC
CTGCAAGAATGTCATTGCGCTGCCATTCTCCAAATTGCAGTTCGCGCTTAGCTGGATAACGCCACGGAAT
GATGTCGTCGTGCACAACAATGGTGACTTCTACAGCGCGGAGAATCTCGCTCTCTCCAGGGGAAGCCGAA
GTTTCCAAAAGGTCGTTGATCAAAGCTCGCCGCGTTGTTTCATCAAGCCTTACGGTCACCGTAACTAGCA
AATCAATATCACTGTGTGGCTTCAGGCCGCCATCCACTGCGGAGCCGTACAAATGTACGGCCAGCAACGT
CGGTTCGAGATGGCGCTCGATGGCGCCAACTACCTCTGATAGTTGAGTCGATACTTCGGTGATCACCGCT
TCCCTCATAATGTTTAACTTTGTTTTAGGGCGACTGCCCTGCTGCGTAACATCGTTGCTGCTCCATAACA
TCAAACATCGACCCATGGCGTAACGCGCTTGCTGCTTGGATGCCCGAGGCATAGACTGTACCCCAAAAAA
ACAGTCATAGCAAGCCATGAAAACCGCCACTGCACCGTTACCACCGCTGCGTTCGGTCAAGGTTCTGGAC
CAGTTGCGTGAGCGCATGCGAAACGATCCTCATCCTGTCTCTTGATCAGATCTTGATCCCCTGCGCCATC
AGATCCTTGGCGGCAAGAAAGCCATCCAGTTTACTTTGCAGGGCTTCCCAACCTTACCAGAGGGCGCCCC
AGCTGGCAATTCCGACGTCGACGTCTTAAGACCCACTTTCACATTTAAGTTGTTTTTCTAATCCGCATAT
GATCAATTCAAGGCCGAATAAGAAGGCTGGCTCTGCACCTTGGTGATCAAATAATTCGATAGCTTGTCGT
AATAATGGCGGCATACTATCAGTAGTAGGTGTTTCCCTTTCTTCTTTAGCGACTTGATGCTCTTGATCTT
CCAATACGCAACCTAAAGTAAAATGCCCCACAGCGCTGAGTGCATATAATGCATTCTCTAGTGAAAAACC
TTGTTGGCATAAAAAGGCTAATTGATTTTCGAGAGTTTCATACTGTTTTTCTGTAGGCCGTGTACCTAAA
TGTACTTTTGCTCCATCGCGATGACTTAGTAAAGCACATCTAAAACTTTTAGCGTTATTACGTAAAAAAT
CTTGCCAGCTTTCCCCTTCTAAAGGGCAAAAGTGAGTATGGTGCCTATCTAACATCTCAATGGCTAAGGC
GTCGAGCAAAGCCCGCTTATTTTTTACATGCCAATACAATGTAGGCTGCTCTACACCTAGCTTCTGGGCG
AGTTTACGGGTTGTTAAACCTTCGATTCCGACCTCATTAAGCAGCTCTAATGCGCTGTTAATCACTTTAC
TTTTATCTAATCTAGACATCATTAATTCCTAATTTTT
Features (pLannotate 1.2.2; 14 found; start..end, strand, type, name):
      1..56      +  promoter       tetR/tetA promoters: tetR; overlapping promoters for bacterial tetR and tetA
     92..1891    +  CDS            cysJ: CYSJ_ECOLI - Experimental evidence at protein level: Swiss-Prot protein existence level 1. Component of the sulfite reductase complex that catalyzes the 6-electron reduction of sulfite to sulfide. This is one of several activities required for the biosynthesis of L-cysteine from sulfate. The flavoprotein component catalyzes the electron flow from NADPH -> FAD -> FMN to the hemoprotein component. From Escherichia coli (strain K12).
   1918..1989    +  terminator     rrnB T1 terminator: transcription terminator T1 from the E. coli rrnB gene
   2005..2032    +  terminator     T7Te terminator: phage T7 early transcription terminator
   2051..2106    -  rep_origin     RSF ori (fragment): Plasmids containing the RSF 1030 origin of replication can be propagated in E. coli cells that contain additional plasmids with compatible origins.
   2194..2739    -  rep_origin     p15A ori: Plasmids containing the medium-copy-number p15A origin of replication can be propagated in E. coli cells that contain a second plasmid with the ColE1 origin.
   2853..2947    -  terminator     lambda t0 terminator: transcription terminator from phage lambda
   2968..2999    -  CDS            CmR (fragment): chloramphenicol acetyltransferase; cat; confers resistance to chloramphenicol
   3012..3106    -  terminator     lambda t0 terminator: transcription terminator from phage lambda
   3137..3928    -  CDS            SmR: aminoglycoside adenylyltransferase (Murphy, 1985); aadA; confers resistance to spectinomycin and streptomycin
   3935..3991    -  CDS            GmR (fragment): gentamycin acetyltransferase; aacC1; confers resistance to gentamycin
   4077..4151    +  CDS            int (fragment): INT2_ECOLX - Protein inferred from homology: Swiss-Prot protein existence level 3. Putative integrase believed to be involved in the insertion of antibiotic resistance genes into plasmids and transposons. From Escherichia coli.
   4179..4283    -  CDS            tnpA (fragment): TN5P_ECOLX - Also known as tnp. Experimental evidence at protein level: Swiss-Prot protein existence level 1. Mediates transposition of transposon Tn5 by a 'cut and paste' mechanism. First, the monomeric transposase binds the 19 bp inverted DNA repeats flanking the transposon. Then, dimerization of the DNA- bound transposase creates a synaptic DNA complex. After nicking of the first DNA strand, excision of the transposon proceeds through a series of intermediates. The transposase then mediates the insertion of the transposon at a new site by strand transfer. The activity of the wild- type tran
   4296..4919    -  CDS            TetR: tetracycline repressor TetR; tetR from transposon Tn10; TetR binds to the tetracycline operator tetO to inhibit transcription. This inhibition can be relieved by adding tetracycline or doxycycline.
