[The description below was written by a language model from this plasmid's Addgene catalogue record and pLannotate feature annotations shown in this document.]
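Description:
CI-1 is a bacterial synthetic-biology plasmid of about 4.9 kb, built on the pH9 backbone, for expression of a synthetic cysJ-infA "entangled" sequence in Escherichia coli. It replicates from a p15A origin, which the record lists as low copy and which is compatible with ColE1-type plasmids. Selection is with spectinomycin through an aadA (SmR) aminoglycoside adenylyltransferase gene. The annotation also picks up short fragments of an RSF origin, chloramphenicol and gentamicin resistance genes, an integrase and the Tn5 transposase. These are only tens of bases long and most likely are non-functional remnants of the backbone's construction history rather than working parts.

The roughly 1.8 kb insert, assembled by Gibson cloning, sits downstream of the tetR/tetA promoter region containing tetO and is followed by the rrnB T1 and T7Te terminators. A divergently oriented TetR gene on the same plasmid represses this promoter, so expression should be inducible with tetracycline-class inducers. The feature table annotates the insert only as the cysJ coding sequence, the flavoprotein component of E. coli sulfite reductase needed for cysteine biosynthesis. According to the catalogue entry, however, the region is a designed overlap in which infA is encoded within the same stretch of DNA as cysJ; infA is known generally as the gene for translation initiation factor IF-1. The embedded infA frame is not annotated separately, so its position cannot be given from this record. CI-1 is described as functional variant 1 of this design. It comes from work on sequence entanglement, in which overlapping two genes is used to improve the stability and containment of genetic information in cells.
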