Addgene plasmid #135164: CI-1
Purpose: Expressing cysJ-infA functional variant 1
Depositing lab: Harris Wang. Depositing organization: Columbia University. Publication: Synthetic sequence entanglement augments stability and containment of genetic information in cells. Blazejewski T, Ho HI, Wang HH. Science. 2019 Aug 9;365(6453):595-598. doi: 10.1126/science.aav5477. PubMed 31395784.
Backbone
  Vector backbone: pH9
  Backbone size w/o insert (bp): 3100
  Total vector size (bp): 4900
  Vector type: Synthetic Biology
Growth in bacteria
  Bacterial resistance: Spectinomycin, 50 μg/mL
  Growth temperature: 37°C
  Growth strain: DH5alpha
  Copy number: Low Copy
Gene/Insert
  Gene/Insert name: CysJ-infA overlapping region in CI-1
  Species: Synthetic
  Insert size (bp): 1800
  Promoter: TetO
  Cloning method: Gibson Cloning
  Sequencing primers: 5′ ACCTCATTAAGCAGCTCTAATGCGCTG; 3′ TGTGACTCTAGTAGAGAGCGTTCAC
Terms and licenses: Academic/Nonprofit Terms; Industry Terms: Not Available to Industry
How to cite: CI-1 was a gift from Harris Wang (Addgene plasmid # 135164 ; http://n2t.net/addgene:135164 ; RRID:Addgene_135164)
