>Addgene plasmid #135164 | CI-1 | depositor partial sequence | sequence record 261107 | CysJ-infA overlapping region in CI-1
ACAGCAAGCTGGCGGAACTGGGTGGTGAACGCCTGCTCGACCGTGTCGATGCCGACGTAGAATACCAGAA
AGGAGGATCAGAATGGCGAACGAAGATAGTAGACGTGTTGAAGGCGAGGTTACCGAGTGCCTCCCCAGCA
CAAGCTGCCGCGTCCGCCTCAGTAGTGGAGTCCGTGTCCTCGTCACCATACACGAAAGAAGCTCCCTTAA
CAGCATCTCTATCAGTGAATCAAAAAATAACAGGTCGGGACTCACTCAAAGACGTCCGTCACTTGGAAAT
ATCGTATTTAGATAGCGGGATGCGTTACCAGCCGGGTGACGCGCTGGGCGTCTGGTATCAGAACGATCCG
GCACTGGTGAAAGAACTT
